>Addgene plasmid #82736 | pDONR223_SERPINB5_p.A7T | addgene full sequence | sequence record 161696 | Addgene NGS result
CTTTCCTGCGTTATCCCCTGATTCTGTGGATAACCGTATTACCGCCTTTGAGTGAGCTGATACCGCTCGC
CGCAGCCGAACGACCGAGCGCAGCGAGTCAGTGAGCGAGGAAGCGGAAGAGCGCCCAATACGCAAACCGC
CTCTCCCCGCGCGTTGGCCGATTCATTAATGCAGCTGGCACGACAGGTTTCCCGACTGGAAAGCGGGCAG
TGAGCGCAACGCAATTAATACGCGTACCGCTAGCCAGGAAGAGTTTGTAGAAACGCAAAAAGGCCATCCG
TCAGGATGGCCTTCTGCTTAGTTTGATGCCTGGCAGTTTATGGCGGGCGTCCTGCCCGCCACCCTCCGGG
CCGTTGCTTCACAACGTTCAAATCCGCTCCCGGCGGATTTGTCCTACTCAGGAGAGCGTTCACCGACAAA
CAACAGATAAAACGAAAGGCCCAGTCTTCCGACTGAGCCTTTCGTTTTATTTGATGCCTGGCAGTTCCCT
ACTCTCGCGTTAACGCTAGCATGGATGTTTTCCCAGTCACGACGTTGTAAAACGACGGCCAGTCTTAAGC
TCGGGCCCCAAATAATGATTTTATTTTGACTGATAGTGACCTGTTCGTTGCAACAAATTGATGAGCAATG
CTTTTTTATAATGCCAACTTTGTACAAAAAAGTTGGCACCATGGATGCCCTGCAACTAACAAATTCGGCT
TTTGCCGTTGATCTGTTCAAACAACTATGTGAAAAGGAGCCACTGGGCAATGTCCTCTTCTCTCCAATCT
GTCTCTCCACCTCTCTGTCACTTGCTCAAGTGGGTGCTAAAGGTGACACTGCAAATGAAATTGGACAGGT
TCTTCATTTTGAAAATGTCAAAGATGTACCCTTTGGATTTCAAACAGTAACATCGGATGTAAACAAACTT
AGTTCCTTTTACTCACTGAAACTAATCAAGCGGCTCTACGTAGACAAATCTCTGAATCTTTCTACAGAGT
TCATCAGCTCTACGAAGAGACCCTATGCAAAGGAATTGGAAACTGTTGACTTCAAAGATAAATTGGAAGA
AACGAAAGGTCAGATCAACAACTCAATTAAGGATCTCACAGATGGCCACTTTGAGAACATTTTAGCTGAC
AACAGTGTGAACGACCAGACCAAAATCCTTGTGGTTAATGCTGCCTACTTTGTTGGCAAGTGGATGAAGA
AATTTCCTGAATCAGAAACAAAAGAATGTCCTTTCAGAGTCAACAAGGTATGTGGGGCAGCATGTAGCAG
TAAAAGGAGCCCAATTATAGATGTGAAAAATGACAGGGACAGAGTGGGGCATAAATCCATTCCAATGAGG
AACCTGAGGGCACGGCCGGCAAAGTGCCTTTCCTGATTGCCAACTTTCTTGTACAAAGTTGGCATTATAA
GAAAGCATTGCTTATCAATTTGTTGCAACGAACAGGTCACTATCAGTCAAAATAAAATCATTATTTGCCA
TCCAGCTGATATCCCCTATAGTGAGTCGTATTACATGGTCATAGCTGTTTCCTGGCAGCTCTGGCCCGTG
TCTCAAAATCTCTGATGTTACATTGCACAAGATAAAAATATATCATCATGCCTCCTCTAGACCAGCCAGG
ACAGAAATGCCTCGACTTCGCTGCTACCCAAGGTTGCCGGGTGACGCACACCGTGGAAACGGATGAAGGC
ACGAACCCAGTGGACATAAGCCTGTTCGGTTCGTAAGCTGTAATGCAAGTAGCGTATGCGCTCACGCAAC
TGGTCCAGAACCTTGACCGAACGCAGCGGTGGTAACGGCGCAGTGGCGGTTTTCATGGCTTGTTATGACT
GTTTTTTTGGGGTACAGTCTATGCCTCGGGCATCCAAGCAGCAAGCGCGTTACGCCGTGGGTCGATGTTT
GATGTTATGGAGCAGCAACGATGTTACGCAGCAGGGCAGTCGCCCTAAAACAAAGTTAAACATTATGAGG
GAAGCGGTGATCGCCGAAGTATCGACTCAACTATCAGAGGTAGTTGGCGTCATCGAGCGCCATCTCGAAC
CGACGTTGCTGGCCGTACATTTGTACGGCTCCGCAGTGGATGGCGGCCTGAAGCCACACAGTGATATTGA
TTTGCTGGTTACGGTGACCGTAAGGCTTGATGAAACAACGCGGCGAGCTTTGATCAACGACCTTTTGGAA
ACTTCGGCTTCCCCTGGAGAGAGCGAGATTCTCCGCGCTGTAGAAGTCACCATTGTTGTGCACGACGACA
TCATTCCGTGGCGTTATCCAGCTAAGCGCGAACTGCAATTTGGAGAATGGCAGCGCAATGACATTCTTGC
AGGTATCTTCGAGCCAGCCACGATCGACATTGATCTGGCTATCTTGCTGACAAAAGCAAGAGAACATAGC
GTTGCCTTGGTAGGTCCAGCGGCGGAGGAACTCTTTGATCCGGTTCCTGAACAGGATCTATTTGAGGCGC
TAAATGAAACCTTAACGCTATGGAACTCGCCGCCCGACTGGGCTGGCGATGAGCGAAATGTAGTGCTTAC
GTTGTCCCGCATTTGGTACAGCGCAGTAACCGGCAAAATCGCGCCGAAGGATGTCGCTGCCGACTGGGCA
ATGGAGCGCCTGCCGGCCCAGTATCAGCCCGTCATACTTGAAGCTAGACAGGCTTATCTTGGACAAGAAG
AAGATCGCTTGGCCTCGCGCGCAGATCAGTTGGAAGAATTTGTCCACTACGTGAAAGGCGAGATCACCAA
GGTAGTCGGCAAATAACCCTCGAGCCACCCATGACCAAAATCCCTTAACGTGAGTTACGCGTCGTTCCAC
TGAGCGTCAGACCCCGTAGAAAAGATCAAAGGATCTTCTTGAGATCCTTTTTTTCTGCGCGTAATCTGCT
GCTTGCAAACAAAAAAACCACCGCTACCAGCGGTGGTTTGTTTGCCGGATCAAGAGCTACCAACTCTTTT
TCCGAAGGTAACTGGCTTCAGCAGAGCGCAGATACCAAATACTGTTCTTCTAGTGTAGCCGTAGTTAGGC
CACCACTTCAAGAACTCTGTAGCACCGCCTACATACCTCGCTCTGCTAATCCTGTTACCAGTGGCTGCTG
CCAGTGGCGATAAGTCGTGTCTTACCGGGTTGGACTCAAGACGATAGTTACCGGATAAGGCGCAGCGGTC
GGGCTGAACGGGGGGTTCGTGCACACAGCCCAGCTTGGAGCGAACGACCTACACCGAACTGAGATACCTA
CAGCGTGAGCTATGAGAAAGCGCCACGCTTCCCGAAGGGAGAAAGGCGGACAGGTATCCGGTAAGCGGCA
GGGTCGGAACAGGAGAGCGCACGAGGGAGCTTCCAGGGGGAAACGCCTGGTATCTTTATAGTCCTGTCGG
GTTTCGCCACCTCTGACTTGAGCGTCGATTTTTGTGATGCTCGTCAGGGGGGCGGAGCCTATGGAAAAAC
GCCAGCAACGCGGCCTTTTTACGGTTCCTGGCCTTTTGCTGGCCTTTTGCTCACATGTT
Features (pLannotate 1.2.2; 12 found; start..end, strand, type, name):
    121..213     +  CDS            lacI (fragment): lac repressor; lacI; The lac repressor binds to the lac operator to inhibit transcription in E. coli. This inhibition can be relieved by adding lactose or isopropyl-β-D-thiogalactopyranoside (IPTG).
    268..295     -  terminator     rrnB T2 terminator: transcription terminator T2 from the E. coli rrnB gene
    427..470     +  terminator     rrnB T1 terminator: Escherichia coli rrnB; transcription terminator T1 from the E. coli rrnB gene
    517..553     -  CDS            lacZα (fragment): LacZα fragment of β-galactosidase; lacZ fragment
    570..665     +  protein_bind   attL3: mutant version of attL; recombination site for the Gateway® LR reaction LR Clonase™
    671..1237    +  CDS            SERPINB5 (fragment): SPB5_HUMAN - Also known as PI5. Experimental evidence at protein level: Swiss-Prot protein existence level 1. Tumor suppressor. It blocks the growth, invasion, and metastatic properties of mammary tumors. As it does not undergo the S (stressed) to R (relaxed) conformational transition characteristic of active serpins, it exhibits no serine protease inhibitory activity. From Homo sapiens (Human).
   1371..1466    -  protein_bind   attL3: mutant version of attL; recombination site for the Gateway® LR reaction LR Clonase™
   1485..1503    -  promoter       T7 promoter: promoter for bacteriophage T7 RNA polymerase
   1693..1716    +  promoter       Pc promoter (fragment): intI1 (promoter lies within the coding sequence); class 1 integron promoter
   1892..1948    +  CDS            GmR (fragment): gentamycin acetyltransferase; aacC1; confers resistance to gentamycin
   1955..2746    +  CDS            SmR: aminoglycoside adenylyltransferase (Murphy, 1985); aadA; confers resistance to spectinomycin and streptomycin
   2839..3427    +  rep_origin     ori: high-copy-number ColE1/pMB1/pBR322/pUC origin of replication
