[The description below was written by a language model from this plasmid's Addgene catalogue record and pLannotate feature annotations shown in this document.]
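Description:
pDONR223_SERPINB5_p.A7T is a Gateway entry clone built in the Invitrogen pDONR223 backbone, carrying a mutant allele of human SERPINB5 (maspin, PI5) as part of the Target Accelerator Plasmid Collection, a set of clones made for high-throughput phenotyping of lung cancer somatic mutations. The plasmid is about 3.5 kb. It replicates in E. coli from a high-copy ColE1/pUC-type origin and is selected with spectinomycin through the aadA (SmR) aminoglycoside adenylyltransferase gene, which sits downstream of a class 1 integron Pc promoter fragment and a short gentamicin-resistance gene remnant. rrnB T1 and T2 terminators lie upstream of the cloning region and insulate the insert from read-through transcription. A T7 promoter and the M13 sequencing primer sites flank the cassette.

The insert lies between two attL-type recombination sites (both annotated as attL3 by the automated tool), which allow LR Clonase-mediated transfer of the open reading frame into any compatible Gateway destination vector. The entry clone has no promoter for the insert, so expression depends on the destination vector chosen. The clone is in "closed" format, meaning a stop codon immediately follows the insert, which rules out C-terminal fusions.

Besides the intended p.A7T substitution, the record lists many additional changes: a substitution at residue 176, several small indels between residues 190 and 204, and replacement of residues 206–375 by two residues. Consistent with this, the feature table recognises only a 567 nt SERPINB5 fragment, so the encoded protein appears to be substantially altered and truncated at its C-terminal end rather than a clean single-residue variant. Users should take this into account when interpreting functional data.
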