Addgene plasmid #82736: pDONR223_SERPINB5_p.A7T
Purpose: Gateway Donor vector containing SERPINB5, part of the Target Accelerator Plasmid Collection.
Depositing lab: Jesse Boehm & Matthew Meyerson & David Root. Depositing organization: Broad Institute. Publication: High-throughput Phenotyping of Lung Cancer Somatic Mutations. Berger AH, Brooks AN, Wu X, Shrestha Y, Chouinard C, Piccioni F, Bagul M, Kamburov A, Imielinski M, Hogstrom L, Zhu C, Yang X, Pantel S, Sakai R, Watson J, Kaplan N, Campbell JD, Singh S, Root DE, Narayan R, Natoli T, Lahr DL, Tirosh I, Tamayo P, Getz G, Wong B, Doench J, Subramanian A, Golub TR, Meyerson M, Boehm JS. Cancer Cell. 2016 Aug 8;30(2):214-28. doi: 10.1016/j.ccell.2016.06.022. Epub 2016 Jul 28. PubMed 27478040.
Backbone
  Vector backbone: pDONR223
  Backbone manufacturer: Invitrogen
  Vector type: Gateway Entry vector
Growth in bacteria
  Bacterial resistance: Spectinomycin, 50 μg/mL
  Growth temperature: 37°C
  Growth strain: DH5alpha
  Copy number: High Copy
Gene/Insert
  Gene/Insert name: SERPINB5 (alt name: NM_002639)
  Species: H. sapiens (human)
  Mutation: p. A7T; p.176S>P; p. 190_192delTDTins25; p.194_196delPVQinsSIP; p.198M>R; p.200_201delMEinsLR; p.203_204delTFinsRPAK; p.206_375delinsLS
  Entrez Gene: SERPINB5 (a.k.a. PI5, maspin)
  Promoter: None
  Cloning method: Gateway Cloning
  Sequencing primers: 5′ M13pUC-fwd; 3′ M13-Rev
Terms and licenses: Academic/Nonprofit Terms; Industry Terms: Not Available to Industry
Depositor comments: CLOSED (stop codon immediately follows insert)
How to cite: pDONR223_SERPINB5_p.A7T was a gift from Jesse Boehm & Matthew Meyerson & David Root (Addgene plasmid # 82736 ; http://n2t.net/addgene:82736 ; RRID:Addgene_82736)
