>Addgene plasmid #82736 | pDONR223_SERPINB5_p.A7T | depositor partial sequence | sequence record 157462 | Insert sequence
ATGGATGCCCTGCAACTAACAAATTCGGCTTTTGCCGTTGATCTGTTCAAACAACTATGTGAAAAGGAGC
CACTGGGCAATGTCCTCTTCTCTCCAATCTGTCTCTCCACCTCTCTGTCACTTGCTCAAGTGGGTGCTAA
AGGTGACACTGCAAATGAAATTGGACAGGTTCTTCATTTTGAAAATGTCAAAGATGTACCCTTTGGATTT
CAAACAGTAACATCGGATGTAAACAAACTTAGTTCCTTTTACTCACTGAAACTAATCAAGCGGCTCTACG
TAGACAAATCTCTGAATCTTTCTACAGAGTTCATCAGCTCTACGAAGAGACCCTATGCAAAGGAATTGGA
AACTGTTGACTTCAAAGATAAATTGGAAGAAACGAAAGGTCAGATCAACAACTCAATTAAGGATCTCACA
GATGGCCACTTTGAGAACATTTTAGCTGACAACAGTGTGAACGACCAGACCAAAATCCTTGTGGTTAATG
CTGCCTACTTTGTTGGCAAGTGGATGAAGAAATTTCCTGAATCAGAAACAAAAGAATGTCCTTTCAGAGT
CAACAAGGTATGTGGGGCAGCATGTAGCAGTAAAAGGAGCCCAATTATAGATGTGAAAAATGATAGGGAC
AGAGTGGGGCATAAATCCATTCCAATGAGGAACCTGAGGGCACGGCCGGCAAAGTGCCTTTCCTGA
